>Addgene plasmid #54166 | mEmerald-MCM3-N-22 | addgene partial sequence | sequence record 92672 | EGFP-N 5'-CGTCGCCGTCCAGCTCGACCAG-3'
CCTTGCTCACCATGGTGGCGACCGGTGATCGATACGCGTAGCCGCGGCCCGGCCCTTGCCCTTGCCCTTG
CCCTTCGCCGATAAGGAAGACGATGCCCTCAGACACCATGACCTGGTTATCATCCTGCATCCGGCTCAGG
CAAGCCTGGATTTCCTCTGAGGAGAAAGGCTCTTCTCTATTCCGGTTGATGGATTCTGTGAGGTGGAGCA
TGCCCACAGACTGCTCATGAGCTTCCTGGAACACTTCTAAGAGGGCCGCCTTAAAAGCCTTCAGCCTGGG
CTCACTGAGTTCCACTTTCTGGGAGTCCTGGGTCTCCTGAGAATCATCGGTCTTCTCTTGGGAATCGTCA
GTCTTTGGGGTGTGCACTTGAGGCATCTGCGTCTCTGCTTCACTGAAGTCGTAAGGGTCATAGGACTCTC
CATCCTTGGCATGAGTCTTCCTCCTTTTCCGCTTCTGCTCAGTGTCTTCCTGGCTCTTTTCCTCTTCATC
TTCTAGGTCTGATTCATCCTCACTTGCCTTCTTACGTTTCTTCTCCTTCTCCAGAACCTTCTTGAAATAA
GCATACTGAACCAGCTCCACGGCTTCCTCTGCATCCTGCAGGTCCACAGTCTTGCTCATCCGGGCCTTCG
CATGGGCCGTGGCCAGTCGAATCAGAGTTTCCAGTGTCCGTGCTGTAACTGGAGATGTCCGGGCAGTGTC
TGAGCTCATACTGTCCTGGCTGCGCAGGCGTGAGTATTCTTCTGCAATGTAGGCTGCTGACTCCTGTGTC
AGGGTGGGCTTGATAATTTTGGCCACGTGAATGTACTTCTTCATAAA
