[The description below was written by a language model from this plasmid's Addgene catalogue record.]
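Description:
mEmerald-MCM3-N-22 is a mammalian expression plasmid built on the mEmerald-N1 backbone (about 4.75 kb without the insert), an N1-style fluorescent protein fusion vector in which the gene of interest is placed upstream of the fluorescent protein coding sequence. It is maintained as a high-copy plasmid in E. coli under kanamycin selection. It also carries a neomycin resistance marker, so transfected mammalian cells can be selected with G418, for example to derive stable lines. The specific replication origins are not listed in the record.

The insert is mouse (M. musculus) MCM3, a subunit of the MCM2-7 complex that is loaded onto chromatin during replication licensing and acts as the core of the replicative helicase. Expression is driven by the strong constitutive CMV promoter. mEmerald, a bright monomeric green GFP variant, is fused to the C terminus of MCM3. The recorded excitation and emission maxima are 487 nm and 509 nm. The "N-22" in the name probably refers to the N1-type orientation and the length of the linker between the two proteins, but the record does not say this explicitly, and the cloning method is listed as unknown. The choice of sequencing primers suggests an SV40 polyadenylation signal downstream of the fusion.

The fusion protein is reported to localize to the nucleus. The construct therefore serves as a live-cell fluorescent marker for MCM3, and the associated publication used it to study how stably Mcm proteins load onto chromatin in living cells and how they are unloaded during replication.
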