Addgene plasmid #54166: mEmerald-MCM3-N-22
Purpose: Localization: Nucleus, Excitation: 487, Emission: 509
Depositing lab: Michael Davidson. Depositing organization: Florida State University, Tallahassee. Publication: Highly stable loading of Mcm proteins onto chromatin in living cells requires replication to unload. Kuipers MA, Stasevich TJ, Sasaki T, Wilson KA, Hazelwood KL, McNally JG, Davidson MW, Gilbert DM. J Cell Biol. 2011 Jan 10;192(1):29-41. doi: 10.1083/jcb.201007111. PubMed 21220507.
Backbone
  Vector backbone: mEmerald-N1
  Backbone size w/o insert (bp): 4750
  Vector type: Mammalian Expression
  Selectable markers: Neomycin (select with G418)
Growth in bacteria
  Bacterial resistance: Kanamycin, 50 μg/mL
  Growth temperature: 37°C
  Growth strain: DH5alpha
  Copy number: High Copy
Gene/Insert
  Gene/Insert name: MCM3 (alt name: NM_008563.2)
  Species: M. musculus (mouse)
  Promoter: CMV
  Tag / fusion protein: mEmerald (C terminal on backbone)
  Cloning method: Unknown
  Sequencing primers: 5′ CMV-F; 3′ SV40pA-R
Terms and licenses: Academic/Nonprofit Terms; Industry Terms
Depositor comments: . Excitation = 487; Emission = 509. Localization data: Nucleus
How to cite: mEmerald-MCM3-N-22 was a gift from Michael Davidson (Addgene plasmid # 54166 ; http://n2t.net/addgene:54166 ; RRID:Addgene_54166)
